>Addgene plasmid #73645 | pOZ-FH-C Bach1 K52R | addgene partial sequence | sequence record 138034 | pBMN5 5'-GCTTGGATACACGCCGC-3'
ATCCTCTAGACTGCCAGATCTTTAGCTCGAGGCCACCATGTCTTCAATGTGGTCTGAATATACAATTGGT
GGGGTGAAGATTTACTTTCCTTATAAAGCTTACCCGTCACAGCTTGCTATGATGAATTCTATTCTCAGAG
GATTAAACAGCAAGCAACATTGTTTGTTGGAGAGTCCCACAGGAAGTGGAAGGAGCTTAGCCTTACTTTG
TTCTGCTTTAGCATGGCAACAATCTCTTAGTGGGAAACCAGCAGATGAGGGCGTAAGTGAAAAAGCTGAA
GTACAATTGTCATGTTGTTGTGCATGCCATTCAAAGGATTTTACAAACAATGACATGAACCAAGGAACTT
CACGTCATTTCAACTATCCAAGCACACCACCTTCTGAAAGAAATGGCACTTCATCAACTTGTCAAGACTC
CCCTGAAAAAACCACTCTGGCTGCAAAGTTATCTGCTAAGAAACAGGCATCCATATACAGAGATGAAAAT
GATGATTTTCAAGTAGAGAAGAAAAGAATTCGACCCTTAGAAACTACACAGCAGATTAGAAAACGTCATT
GCTTTGGAACAGAAGTACACAATTTGGATGCAAAAGTTGATTCAGGAAAGACTGTAAAACTCAACTCTCC
ACTGGAAAAGATAAACTCCTTTTCGCCACAGAAACCCCCTGGCCACTGTTCTAGGTGCTGTTGTTCTACT
AAACAAGGAAACAGTCAAGAGTCATCGAATACCATTAAGAAGGATCATACAGGGAAATCCAAGATACCCA
AAATATATTTTGGGACACGCACACACAAGCAGATTGCTCAGATTACTAGAGAGCTCCGGAGGACGGCATA
TTCAGG
