[The description below was written by a language model from this plasmid's Addgene catalogue record.]
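Description:
pOZ-FH-C Bach1 K52R is a retroviral mammalian expression plasmid built on the pOZ-FH-C backbone. It is intended for producing retroviral particles that deliver a tagged human cDNA into mammalian cells for stable expression. It is propagated in bacteria under ampicillin selection. The record gives no feature table, lists the copy number as unknown, and does not describe the origin of replication or any mammalian selection marker. The promoter is also recorded as unknown, so the element driving insert expression cannot be stated from this entry.

The insert is human Bach1 carrying a K52R substitution, described as a helicase-null mutant. The protein is fused at its C terminus to backbone-encoded tags, recorded as His and FLAG, which would allow detection of the expressed protein and affinity purification of it and its binding partners.

The record is internally inconsistent about the gene's identity. The alternative name and Entrez link point to BACH1, the BTB and CNC homology basic leucine zipper transcription factor, which is not a helicase. A "helicase null" K52R mutation instead fits the BRCA1-associated C-terminal helicase, historically also called BACH1 and now known as BRIP1 or FANCJ, in which an ATP-binding-site lysine is needed for catalytic activity. The gene annotation may therefore be a name collision, and users should confirm the insert by sequencing.

As recorded, the construct is used for retroviral expression of the catalytically inactive mutant, for instance as a loss-of-function comparison alongside the wild-type protein.
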