Addgene plasmid #73645: pOZ-FH-C Bach1 K52R
Purpose: Retroviral expression of Bach1 K52Rmutant (helicase null)
Depositing lab: Sharon Cantor. Depositing organization: University of Massachusetts, Worcester.
Backbone
  Vector backbone: pOZ-FH-C
  Backbone manufacturer: Nakatani and Ogryzko, 2003
  Vector type: Mammalian Expression, Retroviral
Growth in bacteria
  Bacterial resistance: Ampicillin, 100 μg/mL
  Growth temperature: 37°C
  Growth strain: NEB Stable
  Copy number: Unknown
Gene/Insert
  Gene/Insert name: Bach1 (alt name: BTB and CNC homology 1, basic leucine zipper transcription factor 1)
  Species: H. sapiens (human)
  Mutation: K52R (helicase null)
  Entrez Gene: BACH1 (a.k.a. BACH-1, BTBD24)
  Promoter: unknown
  Tag / fusion protein: His (C terminal on backbone); FLAG (C terminal on backbone)
  Cloning method: Unknown
  Sequencing primers: 5′ pBMN-5
Terms and licenses: Academic/Nonprofit Terms; Industry Terms: Not Available to Industry
How to cite: pOZ-FH-C Bach1 K52R was a gift from Sharon Cantor (Addgene plasmid # 73645 ; http://n2t.net/addgene:73645 ; RRID:Addgene_73645)
